>Addgene plasmid #142032 | TFORF2319 | addgene full sequence | sequence record 395924 | Addgene NGS Result
TTAATGTAGTCTTATGCAATACTCTTGTAGTCTTGCAACATGGTAACGATGAGTTAGCAACATGCCTTAC
AAGGAGAGAAAAAGCACCGTGCATGCCGATTGGTGGAAGTAAGGTGGTACGATCGTGCCTTATTAGGAAG
GCAACAGACGGGTCTGACATGGATTGGACGAACCACTGAATTGCCGCATTGCAGAGATATTGTATTTAAG
TGCCTAGCTCGATACATAAACGGGTCTCTCTGGTTAGACCAGATCTGAGCCTGGGAGCTCTCTGGCTAAC
TAGGGAACCCACTGCTTAAGCCTCAATAAAGCTTGCCTTGAGTGCTTCAAGTAGTGTGTGCCCGTCTGTT
GTGTGACTCTGGTAACTAGAGATCCCTCAGACCCTTTTAGTCAGTGTGGAAAATCTCTAGCAGTGGCGCC
CGAACAGGGACTTGAAAGCGAAAGGGAAACCAGAGGAGCTCTCTCGACGCAGGACTCGGCTTGCTGAAGC
GCGCACGGCAAGAGGCGAGGGGCGGCGACTGGTGAGTACGCCAAAAATTTTGACTAGCGGAGGCTAGAAG
GAGAGAGATGGGTGCGAGAGCGTCAGTATTAAGCGGGGGAGAATTAGATCGCGATGGGAAAAAATTCGGT
TAAGGCCAGGGGGAAAGAAAAAATATAAATTAAAACATATAGTATGGGCAAGCAGGGAGCTAGAACGATT
CGCAGTTAATCCTGGCCTGTTAGAAACATCAGAAGGCTGTAGACAAATACTGGGACAGCTACAACCATCC
CTTCAGACAGGATCAGAAGAACTTAGATCATTATATAATACAGTAGCAACCCTCTATTGTGTGCATCAAA
GGATAGAGATAAAAGACACCAAGGAAGCTTTAGACAAGATAGAGGAAGAGCAAAACAAAAGTAAGACCAC
CGCACAGCAAGCGGCCGCTGATCTTCAGACCTGGAGGAGGAGATATGAGGGACAATTGGAGAAGTGAATT
ATATAAATATAAAGTAGTAAAAATTGAACCATTAGGAGTAGCACCCACCAAGGCAAAGAGAAGAGTGGTG
CAGAGAGAAAAAAGAGCAGTGGGAATAGGAGCTTTGTTCCTTGGGTTCTTGGGAGCAGCAGGAAGCACTA
TGGGCGCAGCGTCAATGACGCTGACGGTACAGGCCAGACAATTATTGTCTGGTATAGTGCAGCAGCAGAA
CAATTTGCTGAGGGCTATTGAGGCGCAACAGCATCTGTTGCAACTCACAGTCTGGGGCATCAAGCAGCTC
CAGGCAAGAATCCTGGCTGTGGAAAGATACCTAAAGGATCAACAGCTCCTGGGGATTTGGGGTTGCTCTG
GAAAACTCATTTGCACCACTGCTGTGCCTTGGAATGCTAGTTGGAGTAATAAATCTCTGGAACAGATTTG
GAATCACACGACCTGGATGGAGTGGGACAGAGAAATTAACAATTACACAAGCTTAATACACTCCTTAATT
GAAGAATCGCAAAACCAGCAAGAAAAGAATGAACAAGAATTATTGGAATTAGATAAATGGGCAAGTTTGT
GGAATTGGTTTAACATAACAAATTGGCTGTGGTATATAAAATTATTCATAATGATAGTAGGAGGCTTGGT
AGGTTTAAGAATAGTTTTTGCTGTACTTTCTATAGTGAATAGAGTTAGGCAGGGATATTCACCATTATCG
TTTCAGACCCACCTCCCAACCCCGAGGGGACCCATGCATTGCATCTCAATTAGTCAGCAACCAGGTGTGG
AAAGTCCCCAGGCTCCCCAGCAGGCAGAAGTATGCAAAGCATGCGTCTCAATTAGTCAGCAACCATAGTC
CCGCCCCTAACTCCGCCCATCCCGCCCCTAACTCCGCCCAGTTCCGCCCATTCTCCGCCCCATGGCTGAC
TAATTTTTTTTATTTATGCAGAGGCCGAGGCCGCCTCGGCCTCTGAGCTATTCCAGAAGTAGTGAGGAGG
CTTTTTTGGAGGCCTAGGCTTTTGCAAAAAGCTTTCTAGAGGTACCACCGGAGCTTACCATGACCGAGTA
CAAGCCCACGGTGCGCCTCGCCACCCGCGACGACGTCCCCAGGGCCGTACGCACCCTCGCCGCCGCGTTC
GCCGACTACCCCGCCACGCGCCACACCGTCGATCCGGACCGCCACATCGAGCGGGTCACCGAGCTGCAAG
AACTCTTCCTCACGCGCGTCGGGCTCGACATCGGCAAGGTGTGGGTCGCGGACGACGGCGCCGCCGTGGC
GGTCTGGACCACGCCGGAGAGCGTCGAAGCGGGGGCGGTGTTCGCCGAGATCGGCCCGCGCATGGCCGAG
TTGAGCGGTTCCCGGCTGGCCGCGCAGCAACAGATGGAAGGCCTCCTGGCGCCGCACCGGCCCAAGGAGC
CCGCGTGGTTCCTGGCCACCGTCGGCGTCTCGCCCGACCACCAGGGCAAGGGTCTGGGCAGCGCCGTCGT
GCTCCCCGGAGTGGAGGCGGCCGAGCGCGCCGGGGTGCCCGCCTTCCTGGAGACCTCCGCGCCCCGCAAC
CTCCCCTTCTACGAGCGGCTCGGCTTCACCGTCACCGCCGACGTCGAGGTGCCCGAAGGACCGCGCACCT
GGTGCATGACCCGCAAGCCCGGTGCCAGTTAACGAATTCTAGATCTTGAGACAAATGGCAGTATTCATCC
ACAATTTTAAAAGAAAAGGGGGGATTGGGGGGTACAGTGCAGGGGAAAGAATAGTAGACATAATAGCAAC
AGACATACAAACTAAAGAATTACAAAAACAAATTACAAAAATTCAAAATTTTCGGGTTTATTACAGGGAC
AGCAGAGATCCACTTTGGCGCCGGCTCGAGGCCTGCAGGTGCAAAGATGGATAAAGTTTTAAACAGAGAG
GAATCTTTGCAGCTAATGGACCTTCTAGGTCTTGAAAGGAGTGGGAATTGGCTCCGGTGCCCGTCAGTGG
GCAGAGCGCACATCGCCCACAGTCCCCGAGAAGTTGGGGGGAGGGGTCGGCAATTGAACCGGTGCCTAGA
GAAGGTGGCGCGGGGTAAACTGGGAAAGTGATGTCGTGTACTGGCTCCGCCTTTTTCCCGAGGGTGGGGG
AGAACCGTATATAAGTGCAGTAGTCGCCGTGAACGTTCTTTTTCGCAACGGGTTTGCCGCCAGAACACAG
GTAAGTGCCGTGTGTGGTTCCCGCGGGCCTGGCCTCTTTACGGGTTATGGCCCTTGCGTGCCTTGAATTA
CTTCCACCTGGCTGCAGTACGTGATTCTTGATCCCGAGCTTCGGGTTGGAAGTGGGTGGGAGAGTTCGAG
GCCTTGCGCTTAAGGAGCCCCTTCGCCTCGTGCTTGAGTTGAGGCCTGGCCTGGGCGCTGGGGCCGCCGC
GTGCGAATCTGGTGGCACCTTCGCGCCTGTCTCGCTGCTTTCGATAAGTCTCTAGCCATTTAAAATTTTT
GATGACCTGCTGCGACGCTTTTTTTCTGGCAAGATAGTCTTGTAAATGCGGGCCAAGATCTGCACACTGG
TATTTCGGTTTTTGGGGCCGCGGGCGGCGACGGGGCCCGTGCGTCCCAGCGCACATGTTCGGCGAGGCGG
GGCCTGCGAGCGCGGCCACCGAGAATCGGACGGGGGTAGTCTCAAGCTGGCCGGCCTGCTCTGGTGCCTG
GCCTCGCGCCGCCGTGTATCGCCCCGCCCTGGGCGGCAAGGCTGGCCCGGTCGGCACCAGTTGCGTGAGC
GGAAAGATGGCCGCTTCCCGGCCCTGCTGCAGGGAGCTCAAAATGGAGGACGCGGCGCTCGGGAGAGCGG
GCGGGTGAGTCACCCACACAAAGGAAAAGGGCCTTTCCGTCCTCAGCCGTCGCTTCATGTGACTCCACGG
AGTACCGGGCGCCGTCCAGGCACCTCGATTAGTTCTCGAGCTTTTGGAGTACGTCGTCTTTAGGTTGGGG
GGAGGGGTTTTATGCGATGGAGTTTCCCCACACTGAGTGGGTGGAGACTGAAGTTAGGCCAGCTTGGCAC
TTGATGTAATTCTCCTTGGAATTTGCCCTTTTTGAGTTTGGATCTTGGTTCATTCTCAAGCCTCAGACAG
TGGTTCAAAGTTTTTTTCTTCCATTTCAGGTGTCGTGAGGCTAGCACCGCCACCATGGACCTCGAGGAGG
CGGAAGAGTTTAAAGAACGCTGTACTCAGTGTGCTGCTGTCTCATGGGGTCTTACTGATGAAGGCAAATA
TTATTGCACTTCTTGCCACAATGTTACAGAGAGATATCAGGAAGTTACAAACACTGATCTTATTCCTAAT
ACCCAAATAAAAGCCCTCAACCGGGGGCTTAAAAAAAAAAACAATACTGAAAAAGGCTGGGATTGGTATG
TGTGTGAAGGTTTCCAGTATATTCTTTATCAACAAGCAGAAGCCTTAAAGAACCTTGGAGTAGGCCCAGA
GTTAAAGAACGATGTTTTACATAATTTTTGGAAGCGCTACCTTCAGAAGAGCAAGCAGGCATATTGTAAG
AACCCAGTTTATACCACTGGAAGGAAACCTACGGTATTAGAAGATAATCTAAGTCATTCAGACTGGGCTA
GTGAGCCTGAGCTGCTAAGTGATGTCAGCTGTCCTCCTTTTCTTGAAAGTGGAGCGGAGTCTCAGTCTGA
CATCCACACTCGAAAACCTTTCCCCGTCAGCAAAGCATCACAATCAGAAACGTCTGTCTGCTCTGGATCT
CTGGATGGAGTTGAATACTCACAACGAAAGGAGAAGGGAATCGTGAAGATGACCATGCCACAGACACTTG
CCTTCTGTTATCTGTCCTTACTTTGGCAGAGAGAAGCAATAACACTTTCAGATCTTTTGAGGTTTGTTGA
AGAGGACCATATTCCTTACATAAATGCTTTTCAGCATTTTCCAGAACAGATGAAATTATATGGACGTGAC
AGAGGAATCTTTGGTATAGAGTCTTGGCCTGACTACGAGGACATCTACAAAAAAACAGTAGAAGTTGGAA
CATTTTTAGATTTGCCTCGTTTTCCAGACATAACTGAAGACTGCTATCTTCATCCCAACATACTGTGTAT
GAAATACTTGATGGAAGTCAACCTCCCTGATGAAATGCATAGCTTAACTTGCCACGTGGTAAAAATGACT
GGAATGGGAGAAGTGGATTTTCTGACATTTGATCCTATAGCTAAAATGGCAAAAACTGTTAAGTACGATG
TACAAGCTGTAGCTATCATTGTGGTGGTATTGAAACTGCTCTTTCTATTGGATGACAGTTTCGAGTGGTC
TTTGTCTAATCTTGCTGAAAAGCATAATGAAAAGAACAAAAAAGATAAGCCATGGTTTGATTTCAGAAAG
TGGTACCAAATTATGAAGAAAGCTTTTGATGAGAAAAAACAAAAATGGGAAGAAGCAAGGGCCAAGTACC
TGTGGAAAAGTGAAAAGCCACTCTACTACTCATTTGTCGACAAACCAGTAGCATATAAAAAAAGAGAAAT
GGTGGTGAATCTACAGAAACAATTTAGCACACTGGTCGAGTCAACAGCAACTGCTGGAAAAAAAAGCCCT
TCAAGTTTTCAGTTCAACTGGACTGAAGAGGACACTGATAGAACGTGTTTCCATGGACACAGCCTTCAGG
GAGTCCTGAAAGAGAAAGGCCAATCACTGCTGACTAAGAATTCATTATATTGGCTTAGTACACAGAAATT
CTGCAGATGCTATTGTACACATGTGACAACCTATGAAGAATCAAATTATTCTCTGAGTTATCAGTTTATA
CTAAATCTCTTCTCCTTCCTGCTCAGAATAAAGACTTCCCTTCTCCATGAAGAAGTGAGCTTAGTTGAGA
AGAAACTTTTTGAGAAAAAATACAGTGTAAAAAGAAAGAAATCAAGATCCAAGAAAGTGAGACGACATTA
GTAATGAACTAGTCCGTAACTTGAAAGTATTTCGATTTCTTGGCTTTATATATCTTGTGGAAAGGACGAG
TCGGTCGCTCTTCAGTTGTTCTTACGCGTTAAGTCGACAATCAACCTCTGGATTACAAAATTTGTGAAAG
ATTGACTGGTATTCTTAACTATGTTGCTCCTTTTACGCTATGTGGATACGCTGCTTTAATGCCTTTGTAT
CATGCTATTGCTTCCCGTATGGCTTTCATTTTCTCCTCCTTGTATAAATCCTGGTTGCTGTCTCTTTATG
AGGAGTTGTGGCCCGTTGTCAGGCAACGTGGCGTGGTGTGCACTGTGTTTGCTGACGCAACCCCCACTGG
TTGGGGCATTGCCACCACCTGTCAGCTCCTTTCCGGGACTTTCGCTTTCCCCCTCCCTATTGCCACGGCG
GAACTCATCGCCGCCTGCCTTGCCCGCTGCTGGACAGGGGCTCGGCTGTTGGGCACTGACAATTCCGTGG
TGTTGTCGGGGAAATCATCGTCCTTTCCTTGGCTGCTCGCCTGTGTTGCCACCTGGATTCTGCGCGGGAC
GTCCTTCTGCTACGTCCCTTCGGCCCTCAATCCAGCGGACCTTCCTTCCCGCGGCCTGCTGCCGGCTCTG
CGGCCTCTTCCGCGTCTTCGCCTTCGCCCTCAGACGAGTCGGATCTCCCTTTGGGCCGCCTCCCCGCGTC
GACTTTAAGACCAATGACTTACAAGGCAGCTGTAGATCTTAGCCACTTTTTAAAAGAAAAGGGGGGACTG
GAAGGGCTAATTCACTCCCAACGAAGACAAGATCTGCTTTTTGCTTGTACTGGGTCTCTCTGGTTAGACC
AGATCTGAGCCTGGGAGCTCTCTGGCTAACTAGGGAACCCACTGCTTAAGCCTCAATAAAGCTTGCCTTG
AGTGCTTCAAGTAGTGTGTGCCCGTCTGTTGTGTGACTCTGGTAACTAGAGATCCCTCAGACCCTTTTAG
TCAGTGTGGAAAATCTCTAGCAGTACGTATAGTAGTTCATGTCATCTTATTATTCAGTATTTATAACTTG
CAAAGAAATGAATATCAGAGAGTGAGAGGAACTTGTTTATTGCAGCTTATAATGGTTACAAATAAAGCAA
TAGCATCACAAATTTCACAAATAAAGCATTTTTTTCACTGCATTCTAGTTGTGGTTTGTCCAAACTCATC
AATGTATCTTATCATGTCTGGCTCTAGCTATCCCGCCCCTAACTCCGCCCATCCCGCCCCTAACTCCGCC
CAGTTCCGCCCATTCTCCGCCCCATGGCTGACTAATTTTTTTTATTTATGCAGAGGCCGAGGCCGCCTCG
GCCTCTGAGCTATTCCAGAAGTAGTGAGGAGGCTTTTTTGGAGGCCTAGGGACGTACCCAATTCGCCCTA
TAGTGAGTCGTATTACGCGCGCTCACTGGCCGTCGTTTTACAACGTCGTGACTGGGAAAACCCTGGCGTT
ACCCAACTTAATCGCCTTGCAGCACATCCCCCTTTCGCCAGCTGGCGTAATAGCGAAGAGGCCCGCACCG
ATCGCCCTTCCCAACAGTTGCGCAGCCTGAATGGCGAATGGG
[124 nt withheld, positions 7463-7586]
C
[91 nt withheld, positions 7588-7678]
A
[49 nt withheld, positions 7680-7728]
CCTTTGACGTTGGAGTCCACGTTCTTT
[37 nt withheld, positions 7756-7792]
ACCCTATCTCGGTCTATTCTTTTGATTTATAAGGGATTTTGCCGATTTCGGCCTATTGGTTAAAAAATGA
GCTGATTTAACAAAAATTTAACGCGAATTTTAACAAAATATTAACGCTTACAATTTAGGTGGCACTTTTC
GGGGAAATGTGCGCGGAACCCCTATTTGTTTATTTTTCTAAATACATTCAAATATGTATCCGCTCATGAG
ACAATAACCCTGATAAATGCTTCAATAATATTGAAAAAGGAAGAGTATGAGTATTCAACATTTCCGTGTC
GCCCTTATTCCCTTTTTTGCGGCATTTTGCCTTCCTGTTTTTGCTCACCCAGAAACGCTGGTGAAAGTAA
AAGATGCTGAAGATCAGTTGGGTGCACGAGTGGGTTACATCGAACTGGATCTCAACAGCGGTAAGATCCT
TGAGAGTTTTCGCCCCGAAGAACGTTTTCCAATGATGAGCACTTTTAAAGTTCTGCTATGTGGCGCGGTA
TTATCCCGTATTGACGCCGGGCAAGAGCAACTCGGTCGCCGCATACACTATTCTCAGAATGACTTGGTTG
AGTACTCACCAGTCACAGAAAAGCATCTTACGGATGGCATGACAGTAAGAGAATTATGCAGTGCTGCCAT
AACCATGAGTGATAACACTGCGGCCAACTTACTTCTGACAACGATCGGAGGACCGAAGGAGCTAACCGCT
TTTTTGCACAACATGGGGGATCATGTAACTCGCCTTGATCGTTGGGAACCGGAGCTGAATGAAGCCATAC
CAAACGACGAGCGTGACACCACGATGCCTGTAGCAATGGCAACAACGTTGCGCAAACTATTAACTGGCGA
ACTACTTACTCTAGCTTCCCGGCAACAATTAATAGACTGGATGGAGGCGGATAAAGTTGCAGGACCACTT
CTGCGCTCGGCCCTTCCGGCTGGCTGGTTTATTGCTGATAAATCTGGAGCCGGTGAGCGTGGGTCTCGCG
GTATCATTGCAGCACTGGGGCCAGATGGTAAGCCCTCCCGTATCGTAGTTATCTACACGACGGGGAGTCA
GGCAACTATGGATGAACGAAATAGACAGATCGCTGAGATAGGTGCCTCACTGATTAAGCATTGGTAACTG
TCAGACCAAGTTTACTCATATATACTTTAGATTGATTTAAAACTTCATTTTTAATTTAAAAGGATCTAGG
TGAAGATCCTTTTTGATAATCTCATGACCAAAATCCCTTAACGTGAGTTTTCGTTCCACTGAGCGTCAGA
CCCCGTAGAAAAGATCAAAGGATCTTCTTGAGATCCTTTTTTTCTGCGCGTAATCTGCTGCTTGCAAACA
AAAAAACCACCGCTACCAGCGGTGGTTTGTTTGCCGGATCAAGAGCTACCAACTCTTTTTCCGAAGGTAA
CTGGCTTCAGCAGAGCGCAGATACCAAATACTGTTCTTCTAGTGTAGCCGTAGTTAGGCCACCACTTCAA
GAACTCTGTAGCACCGCCTACATACCTCGCTCTGCTAATCCTGTTACCAGTGGCTGCTGCCAGTGGCGAT
AAGTCGTGTCTTACCGGGTTGGACTCAAGACGATAGTTACCGGATAAGGCGCAGCGGTCGGGCTGAACGG
GGGGTTCGTGCACACAGCCCAGCTTGGAGCGAACGACCTACACCGAACTGAGATACCTACAGCGTGAGCT
ATGAGAAAGCGCCACGCTTCCCGAAGGGAGAAAGGCGGACAGGTATCCGGTAAGCGGCAGGGTCGGAACA
GGAGAGCGCACGAGGGAGCTTCCAGGGGGAAACGCCTGGTATCTTTATAGTCCTGTCGGGTTTCGCCACC
TCTGACTTGAGCGTCGATTTTTGTGATGCTCGTCAGGGGGGCGGAGCCTATGGAAAAACGCCAGCAACGC
GGCCTTTTTACGGTTCCTGGCCTTTTGCTGGCCTTTTGCTCACATGTTCTTTCCTGCGTTATCCCCTGAT
TCTGTGGATAACCGTATTACCGCCTTTGAGTGAGCTGATACCGCTCGCCGCAGCCGAACGACCGAGCGCA
GCGAGTCAGTGAGCGAGGAAGCGGAAGAGCGCCCAATACGCAAACCGCCTCTCCCCGCGCGTTGGCCGAT
TCATTAATGCAGCTGGCACGACAGGTTTCCCGACTGGAAAGCGGGCAGTGAGCGCAACGCAATTAATGTG
AGTTAGCTCACTCATTAGGCACCCCAGGCTTTACACTTTATGCTTCCGGCTCGTATGTTGTGTGGAATTG
TGAGCGGATAACAATTTCACACAGGAAACAGCTATGACCATGATTACGCCAAGCGCGCAATTAACCCTCA
CTAAAGGGAACAAAAGCTGGAGCTGCAAGC
Features (pLannotate 1.2.2; 31 found; start..end, strand, type, name):
      5..231     +  promoter       RSV promoter: Rous sarcoma virus enhancer/promoter
    232..412     +  LTR            5' LTR (truncated): truncated 5' long terminal repeat (LTR) from HIV-1
    459..584     +  misc_feature   HIV-1 Ψ: packaging signal of human immunodeficiency virus type 1
    568..931     +  CDS            HIV-1 gag (fragment): gag protein from human immunodeficiency virus 1; gag
   1077..1310    +  misc_feature   RRE: The Rev response element (RRE) of HIV-1 allows for Rev-dependent mRNA export from the nucleus to the cytoplasm.
   1687..1713    +  CDS            Rev (fragment): human immunodeficiency virus 1 (HIV-1) Rev protein; rev; enhances nuclear export of unspliced and incompletely spliced viral mRNAs
   1720..1743    +  promoter       SV40 promoter (fragment): SV40 early promoter
   1744..1815    +  promoter       SV40 promoter (fragment): SV40 enhancer and early promoter
   1839..1974    +  rep_origin     SV40 ori: SV40 origin of replication
   2020..2616    +  CDS            PuroR (fragment): puromycin N-acetyltransferase; pac from Streptomyces; confers resistance to puromycin
   2665..2782    +  misc_feature   cPPT/CTS: central polypurine tract and central termination sequence of HIV-1
   2847..2913    +  CDS            small t antigen (fragment): SV40 (simian virus 40) small t antigen
   2920..4098    +  promoter       EF-1α promoter: strong constitutive promoter for human elongation factor EF-1α
   4115..5878    +  CDS            TAF1B: TAF1B_HUMAN - Experimental evidence at protein level: Swiss-Prot protein existence level 1. Component of RNA polymerase I core factor complex that acts as a GTF2B/TFIIB-like factor and plays a key role in multiple steps during transcription initiation such as pre-initiation complex (PIC) assembly and postpolymerase recruitment events in polymerase I (Pol I) transcription. Binds rDNA promoters and plays a role in Pol I recruitment as a component of the SL1/TIF-IB complex and, possibly, directly through its interaction with RRN3. From Homo sapiens (Human).
   5894..5947    +  promoter       U6 promoter (fragment): RNA polymerase III promoter for human U6 snRNA
   5989..6577    +  misc_feature   WPRE: woodchuck hepatitis virus posttranscriptional regulatory element
   6628..6647    +  misc_feature   cPPT/CTS (fragment): central polypurine tract and central termination sequence of HIV-1
   6649..6882    +  LTR            3' LTR (ΔU3): self-inactivating 3' long terminal repeat (LTR) from HIV-1
   6960..7081    +  polyA_signal   SV40 poly(A) signal: SV40 polyadenylation signal
   7121..7256    +  rep_origin     SV40 ori: SV40 origin of replication
   7277..7295    -  promoter       T7 promoter: promoter for bacteriophage T7 RNA polymerase
   7303..7458    +  CDS            lacZα (fragment): LacZα fragment of β-galactosidase; lacZ fragment
   7463..7891    +  rep_origin     f1 ori (sequence partly withheld): f1 bacteriophage origin of replication; arrow indicates direction of (+) strand synthesis
   7944..8048    +  promoter       AmpR promoter: bla
   8049..8909    +  CDS            AmpR: β-lactamase; bla; confers resistance to ampicillin, carbenicillin, and related antibiotics
   9080..9668    +  rep_origin     ori: high-copy-number ColE1/pMB1/pBR322/pUC origin of replication
   9851..9943    +  CDS            lacI (fragment): lac repressor; lacI; The lac repressor binds to the lac operator to inhibit transcription in E. coli. This inhibition can be relieved by adding lactose or isopropyl-β-D-thiogalactopyranoside (IPTG).
   9956..9977    +  protein_bind   CAP binding site: CAP binding activates transcription in the presence of cAMP. E. coli catabolite activator protein
   9992..10022   +  promoter       lac promoter: promoter for the E. coli lac operon
  10030..10046   +  protein_bind   lac operator: The lac repressor binds to the lac operator to inhibit transcription in E. coli. This inhibition can be relieved by adding lactose or isopropyl-β-D-thiogalactopyranoside (IPTG). lac repressor encoded by lacI
  10091..10109   +  promoter       T3 promoter: promoter for bacteriophage T3 RNA polymerase
