[The description below was written by a language model from this plasmid's Addgene catalogue record and pLannotate feature annotations shown in this document.]
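Description:
TFORF2319 is a lentiviral mammalian expression plasmid built on the pLX_TRC317 backbone and carrying the human TAF1B open reading frame. It belongs to a barcoded transcription factor ORF collection. It is propagated in E. coli through a high-copy ColE1/pUC-type origin with ampicillin selection (AmpR), and the backbone also retains an f1 origin and remnants of a lac/lacZα cloning region flanked by T7 and T3 promoters. The depositor notes that the plasmid can recombine and that the ORF portion was made by gene synthesis.

The viral portion has a third-generation, self-inactivating layout. An RSV promoter drives a truncated HIV-1 5' LTR, followed by the Ψ packaging signal with a gag fragment, the Rev response element and a cPPT/CTS. It ends in a ΔU3 3' LTR with a downstream SV40 polyadenylation signal. Two expression units sit between the LTRs. An SV40 early promoter/origin drives puromycin N-acetyltransferase, allowing selection of transduced cells. Downstream, the strong constitutive EF-1α promoter drives TAF1B, with a WPRE after the ORF to enhance transcript expression. TAF1B encodes a TFIIB-like component of the SL1/TIF-IB core factor complex, which binds rDNA promoters and supports RNA polymerase I pre-initiation complex assembly.

According to the record, each construct in the collection carries a unique 24-bp barcode. The barcode is not annotated in the feature table, so its position is not established. The short "U6 promoter fragment" annotated between the ORF and the WPRE is probably a small sequence match, not a functional Pol III promoter. The vector is intended for packaging into lentivirus to overexpress TAF1B. The barcodes allow individual factors to be identified in pooled screens, such as those examining directed differentiation.
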