Addgene plasmid #142032: TFORF2319
Purpose: Lentiviral vector for overexpressing transcription factor ORFs with unique 24-bp barcodes. Barcodes facilitate identification of transcription factors in pooled screens.
Depositing lab: Feng Zhang. Depositing organization: Broad Institute. Publication: A transcription factor atlas of directed differentiation. Joung J, Ma S, Tay T, Geiger-Schuller KR, Kirchgatterer PC, Verdine VK, Guo B, Arias-Garcia MA, Allen WE, Singh A, Kuksenko O, Abudayyeh OO, Gootenberg JS, Fu Z, Macrae RK, Buenrostro JD, Regev A, Zhang F. Cell. 2023 Jan 5;186(1):209-229.e26. doi: 10.1016/j.cell.2022.11.026. PubMed 36608654.
Backbone
  Vector backbone: pLX_TRC317
  Backbone manufacturer: Broad Institute Genetic Perturbation Platform
  Backbone size w/o insert (bp): 8264
  Vector type: Mammalian Expression, Lentiviral
  Selectable markers: Puromycin
Growth in bacteria
  Bacterial resistance: Ampicillin, 100 μg/mL
  Growth temperature: 37°C
  Growth strain: NEB Stable
  Copy number: High Copy
Gene/Insert
  Gene/Insert name: TAF1B
  Species: H. sapiens (human)
  Insert size (bp): 1868
  Entrez Gene: TAF1B (a.k.a. MGC:9349, RAF1B, RAFI63, SL1, TAFI63)
  Promoter: EF1a
  Cloning method: Unknown
  Sequencing primers: 5′ GGGTGGAGACTGAAGTTAGGCCAG; 3′ CACATAGCGTAAAAGGAGCAACATAG
Terms and licenses: Academic/Nonprofit Terms; Industry Terms: Not Available to Industry
Depositor comments: NM_005680,ENST00000263663 . The transcription factor ORF portion of this plasmid was synthesized by Genewiz. Please test multiple small colonies in case of plasmid recombination. To make this collection available in a timely manner, a portion of this collection was not fully sequenced by Addgene. If an Addgene verified full plasmid sequence is not available, please contact us prior to placing an order to request the full sequence.
How to cite: TFORF2319 was a gift from Feng Zhang (Addgene plasmid # 142032 ; http://n2t.net/addgene:142032 ; RRID:Addgene_142032)
