>Addgene plasmid #142032 | TFORF2319 | depositor partial sequence | sequence record 278233 | Insert
ACCGCCACCATGGACCTCGAGGAGGCGGAAGAGTTTAAAGAACGCTGTACTCAGTGTGCTGCTGTCTCAT
GGGGTCTTACTGATGAAGGCAAATATTATTGCACTTCTTGCCACAATGTTACAGAGAGATATCAGGAAGT
TACAAACACTGATCTTATTCCTAATACCCAAATAAAAGCCCTCAACCGGGGGCTTAAAAAAAAAAACAAT
ACTGAAAAAGGCTGGGATTGGTATGTGTGTGAAGGTTTCCAGTATATTCTTTATCAACAAGCAGAAGCCT
TAAAGAACCTTGGAGTAGGCCCAGAGTTAAAGAACGATGTTTTACATAATTTTTGGAAGCGCTACCTTCA
GAAGAGCAAGCAGGCATATTGTAAGAACCCAGTTTATACCACTGGAAGGAAACCTACGGTATTAGAAGAT
AATCTAAGTCATTCAGACTGGGCTAGTGAGCCTGAGCTGCTAAGTGATGTCAGCTGTCCTCCTTTTCTTG
AAAGTGGAGCGGAGTCTCAGTCTGACATCCACACTCGAAAACCTTTCCCCGTCAGCAAAGCATCACAATC
AGAAACGTCTGTCTGCTCTGGATCTCTGGATGGAGTTGAATACTCACAACGAAAGGAGAAGGGAATCGTG
AAGATGACCATGCCACAGACACTTGCCTTCTGTTATCTGTCCTTACTTTGGCAGAGAGAAGCAATAACAC
TTTCAGATCTTTTGAGGTTTGTTGAAGAGGACCATATTCCTTACATAAATGCTTTTCAGCATTTTCCAGA
ACAGATGAAATTATATGGACGTGACAGAGGAATCTTTGGTATAGAGTCTTGGCCTGACTACGAGGACATC
TACAAAAAAACAGTAGAAGTTGGAACATTTTTAGATTTGCCTCGTTTTCCAGACATAACTGAAGACTGCT
ATCTTCATCCCAACATACTGTGTATGAAATACTTGATGGAAGTCAACCTCCCTGATGAAATGCATAGCTT
AACTTGCCACGTGGTAAAAATGACTGGAATGGGAGAAGTGGATTTTCTGACATTTGATCCTATAGCTAAA
ATGGCAAAAACTGTTAAGTACGATGTACAAGCTGTAGCTATCATTGTGGTGGTATTGAAACTGCTCTTTC
TATTGGATGACAGTTTCGAGTGGTCTTTGTCTAATCTTGCTGAAAAGCATAATGAAAAGAACAAAAAAGA
TAAGCCATGGTTTGATTTCAGAAAGTGGTACCAAATTATGAAGAAAGCTTTTGATGAGAAAAAACAAAAA
TGGGAAGAAGCAAGGGCCAAGTACCTGTGGAAAAGTGAAAAGCCACTCTACTACTCATTTGTCGACAAAC
CAGTAGCATATAAAAAAAGAGAAATGGTGGTGAATCTACAGAAACAATTTAGCACACTGGTCGAGTCAAC
AGCAACTGCTGGAAAAAAAAGCCCTTCAAGTTTTCAGTTCAACTGGACTGAAGAGGACACTGATAGAACG
TGTTTCCATGGACACAGCCTTCAGGGAGTCCTGAAAGAGAAAGGCCAATCACTGCTGACTAAGAATTCAT
TATATTGGCTTAGTACACAGAAATTCTGCAGATGCTATTGTACACATGTGACAACCTATGAAGAATCAAA
TTATTCTCTGAGTTATCAGTTTATACTAAATCTCTTCTCCTTCCTGCTCAGAATAAAGACTTCCCTTCTC
CATGAAGAAGTGAGCTTAGTTGAGAAGAAACTTTTTGAGAAAAAATACAGTGTAAAAAGAAAGAAATCAA
GATCCAAGAAAGTGAGACGACATTAGTAATGAACTAGTCCGTAACTTGAAAGTATTTCGATTTCTTGGCT
TTATATATCTTGTGGAAAGGACGAGTCGGTCGCTCTTCAGTTGTTCTT
