>Addgene plasmid #142032 | TFORF2319 | depositor partial sequence | sequence record 278234 | Barcode
GTCGGTCGCTCTTCAGTTGTTCTT
